Addgene plasmid #54903: mApple-FYN-N-10
Purpose: Localization: Membrane Associated Kinase, Excitation: 568, Emission: 592
Depositing lab: Michael Davidson. Depositing organization: Florida State University, Tallahassee.
Backbone
  Vector backbone: mApple-N1
  Backbone size w/o insert (bp): 4750
  Vector type: Mammalian Expression
  Selectable markers: Neomycin (select with G418)
Growth in bacteria
  Bacterial resistance: Kanamycin, 50 μg/mL
  Growth temperature: 37°C
  Growth strain: DH5alpha
  Copy number: High Copy
Gene/Insert
  Gene/Insert name: FYN (alt name: NM_153048.1)
  Species: H. sapiens (human)
  Entrez Gene: FYN (a.k.a. SLK, SYN, p59-FYN)
  Promoter: CMV
  Tag / fusion protein: mApple (C terminal on backbone)
  Cloning method: Unknown
  Sequencing primers: 5′ CMV-F; 3′ SV40pA-R
Terms and licenses: Academic/Nonprofit Terms; Industry Terms: Not Available to Industry
Depositor comments: . Excitation = 568; Emission = 592
How to cite: mApple-FYN-N-10 was a gift from Michael Davidson (Addgene plasmid # 54903 ; http://n2t.net/addgene:54903 ; RRID:Addgene_54903)
