[The description below was written by a language model from this plasmid's Addgene catalogue record.]
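Description:
mApple-FYN-N-10 is a mammalian expression plasmid built on the mApple-N1 backbone (about 4.75 kb without the insert), an N1-style fluorescent protein fusion vector in which a gene of interest is placed upstream of the fluorescent protein coding sequence. It is propagated in E. coli as a high-copy plasmid under kanamycin selection. It also carries a neomycin resistance marker, so transfected mammalian cells can be selected with G418 if stable expression is wanted. No feature table accompanies the record, so the specific origins of replication and polyadenylation elements are not listed. However, the 3′ sequencing primer named in the record implies an SV40 polyadenylation signal downstream of the fusion.

The insert is human FYN, a Src-family non-receptor tyrosine kinase also known as p59-FYN, with a reference transcript accession recorded as its alternative name. Expression is driven by the CMV promoter, a strong constitutive promoter in most mammalian cell lines. mApple is fused to the C terminus of FYN, which leaves the kinase's N terminus free. This orientation suits Src-family kinases, whose membrane association generally depends on N-terminal lipid modification. The "10" in the name probably refers to the length of the linker between FYN and mApple, but the record does not state this, and the cloning method is listed as unknown.

mApple is a red-orange monomeric fluorescent protein, recorded here with excitation at 568 nm and emission at 592 nm. The stated purpose of the construct is as a localization marker for a membrane-associated kinase, making it suitable for live- or fixed-cell fluorescence imaging of FYN distribution, alone or alongside spectrally distinct fusion proteins.
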