>Addgene plasmid #54903 | mApple-FYN-N-10 | depositor partial sequence | sequence record 85293 | insert sequence
GGACGGTCAGATCCGCTAGCGCCACCATGGGCTGTGTGCAATGTAAGGATAAAGAAGCAACAAAACTGAC
GGAGGAGAGGGACGGCAGCCTGAACCAGAGCTCTGGGTACCGCTATGGCACAGACCCCACCCCTCAGCAC
TACCCCAGCTTCGGTGTGACCTCCATCCCCAACTACAACAACTTCCACGCAGCCGGGGGCCAAGGACTCA
CCGTCTTTGGAGGTGTGAACTCTTCGTCTCATACGGGGACCTTGCGTACGAGAGGAGGAACAGGAGTGAC
ACTCTTTGTGGCCCTTTATGACTATGAAGCACGGACAGAAGATGACCTGAGTTTTCACAAAGGAGAAAAA
TTTCAAATATTGAACAGCTCGGAAGGAGATTGGTGGGAAGCCCGCTCCTTGACAACTGGAGAGACAGGTT
ACATTCCCAGCAATTATGTGGCTCCAGTTGACTCTATCCAGGCAGAAGAGTGGTACTTTGGAAAACTTGG
CCGAAAAGATGCTGAGCGACAGCTATTGTCCTTTGGAAACCCAAGAGGTACCTTTCTTATCCGCGAGAGT
GAAACCACCAAAGGTGCCTATTCACTTTCTATCCGTGATTGGGATGATATGAAAGGAGACCATGTCAAAC
ATTATAAAATTCGCAAACTTGACAATGGTGGATACTACATTACCACCCGGGCCCAGTTTGAAACACTTCA
GCAGCTTGTACAACATTACTCAGGTACCTGGAATGGAAACACAAAAGTAGCCATAAAGACTCTTAAACCA
GGCACAATGTCCCCCGAATCATTCCTTGAGGAAGCGCAGATCATGAAGAAGCTGAAGCACGACAAGCTGG
TCCAGCTCTATGCAGTGGTGTCTGAGGAGCCCATCTACATCGTCACCGAGTATATGAACAAAGGAAGTTT
ACTGGATTTCTTAAAAGATGGAGAAGGAAGAGCTCTGAAATTACCAAATCTTGTGGACATGGCAGCACAG
GTGGCTGCAGGAATGGCTTACATCGAGCGCATGAATTATATCCATAGAGATCTGCGATCAGCAAACATTC
TAGTGGGGAATGGACTCATATGCAAGATTGCTGACTTCGGATTGGCCCGATTGATAGAAGACAATGAGTA
CACAGCAAGACAAGGTGCAAAGTTCCCCATCAAGTGGACGGCCCCCGAGGCAGCCCTGTACGGGAGGTTC
ACAATCAAGTCTGACGTGTGGTCTTTTGGAATCTTACTCACAGAGCTGGTCACCAAAGGAAGAGTGCCAT
ACCCAGGCATGAACAACCGGGAGGTGCTGGAGCAGGTGGAGCGAGGCTACAGGATGCCCTGCCCGCAGGA
CTGCCCCATCTCTCTGCATGAGCTCATGATCCACTGCTGGAAAAAGGACCCTGAAGAACGCCCCACTTTT
GAGTACTTGCAGAGCTTCCTGGAAGACTACTTTACCGCGACAGAGCCCCAGTACCAACCTGGTGAAAACC
TGGCATCCAGCGGGGATCCACCGGTCGCCACCATGGTGAGCAAGGGCGAGGAGAATAACATGGCCATCAT
CAAGGAGTTCATGCGCTTCAAGGTGCACATGGAGGGCTCCGTGAACGGCCACGAGTTCGAGATCGAGGGC
GAGGGCGAGGGCCGCCCCTACGAGGCCTTTCAGACCGCTAAGCTGAAGGTGACCAAGGGTGGCCCCCTGC
CCTTCGCCTGGGACATCCTGTCCCCTCAGTTCATGTACGGCTCCAAGGTCTACATTAAGCACCCAGCCGA
CATCCCCGACTACTTCAAGCTGTCCTTCCCCGAGGGCTTCAGGTGGGAGCGCGTGATGAACTTCGAGGAC
GGCGGCATTATTCACGTTAACCAGGACTCCTCCCTGCAGGACGGCGTGTTCATCTACAAGGTGAAGCTGC
GCGGCACCAACTTCCCCTCCGACGGCCCCGTAATGCAGAAGAAGACCATGGGCTGGGAGGCCTCCGAGGA
GCGGATGTACCCCGAGGACGGCGCCCTGAAGAGCGAGATCAAGAAGAGGCTGAAGCTGAAGGACGGCGGC
CACTACGCCGCCGAGGTCAAGACCACCTACAAGGCCAAGAAGCCCGTGCAGCTGCCCGGCGCCTACATCG
TCGACATCAAGTTGGACATCGTGTCCCACAACGAGGACTACACCATCGTGGAACAGTACGAACGCGCCGA
GGGCCGCCACTCCACCGGCGGCATGGACGAGCTGTACAAGTAAGCGGCCGCGACTCTAGATCATAATCAG
CCATACCACATTT
